>Addgene plasmid #232396 | pGL3_IMPG1_lpos0pos1mpos0scr | addgene full sequence | sequence record 462842 | Addgene NGS Result
CAATAATTCTCTCCCTCACTCTTTTGCAATGTTTTGTTTCCTCAATTCACACTGAGACCTGCACGAAGTT
GTGGAAACTGCTCTTTCCCAGGGAGATTAACATGAATTCATCTTGAAGTCCTAACTGTGTTCTGGCTATT
TAATGCTGTACATTTATAACCTTTGTCTTCCTTCTTTAAGCTGCAGTTTCTTTGTGTTATCACAGAGATA
GGAAAACTGACACAGGAAATGCATAACACATGTTAGACTCCAAGACCTCTCTTAGCCGATGCTCAGTTCT
GATTTCCTCTGTTTCCTATATGGCACTGAGACAAATGCCTGGACACAGGGTTTTTTCTTCCTAAAGACTC
ACCCAGAAGTTGATAGTCTCATCATCAATCCGTTCCTCAAAATAACTTGGCATAGCTAAACCTAGCAAAG
TAAGGAAGATCTGTAGTAAGCTGAAGTTCTCCAACAGCAATTGTGGGATTACAAGATAACAGCCACAAAT
CTGTGTGCATGGCTATTTTACATAGCTCAAGACTTCTTGAGGCTAGCACGCGTAAGAGCTCGGTACCTAT
CGATAGAGAAATGTTCTGGCACCTGCACTTGCACTGGGGACAGCCTATTTTGCTAGTTTGTTTTGTTTCG
TTTTGTTTTGATGGAGAGCGTATGTTAGTACTATCGATTCACACAAAAAACCAACACACAGATGTAATGA
AAATAAAGATATTTTATTGCGGCCGCTCCAAGTACCTCCCGTACCTTAATATTACTTACTTATCATGGTA
GCTTGGGCTGGCGTAATAGCGAAGAGGCCCGCACCGATCGCCCTTCCCAACAGTTGCGCAGCCTGAATGG
CGAATGGCAAATTGTAAGCGTTAATATTTTGTTAAAATTCGCGTTAAATTTTTGTTAAATCAGCTCATTT
TTTAACCAATAGGCCGAAATCGGCAAAATCCCTTATAAATCAAAAGAATAGACCGAGATAGGGT
[37 nt withheld, positions 975-1011]
AAAGAACGTGGACTCCAACGTCAAAGG
[49 nt withheld, positions 1039-1087]
T
[91 nt withheld, positions 1089-1179]
G
[124 nt withheld, positions 1181-1304]
CAGGTGGCACTTTTCGGGGAAATGTGCGCGGAACCCCTATTTGTTTATTTTTCTAAATACATTCAAATAT
GTATCCGCTCATGAGACAATAACCCTGATAAATGCTTCAATAATATTGAAAAAGGAAGAGTATGAGTATT
CAACATTTCCGTGTCGCCCTTATTCCCTTTTTTGCGGCATTTTGCCTTCCTGTTTTTGCTCACCCAGAAA
CGCTGGTGAAAGTAAAAGATGCTGAAGATCAGTTGGGTGCACGAGTGGGTTACATCGAACTGGATCTCAA
CAGCGGTAAGATCCTTGAGAGTTTTCGCCCCGAAGAACGTTTTCCAATGATGAGCACTTTTAAAGTTCTG
CTATGTGGCGCGGTATTATCCCGTATTGACGCCGGGCAAGAGCAACTCGGTCGCCGCATACACTATTCTC
AGAATGACTTGGTTGAGTACTCACCAGTCACAGAAAAGCATCTTACGGATGGCATGACAGTAAGAGAATT
ATGCAGTGCTGCCATAACCATGAGTGATAACACTGCGGCCAACTTACTTCTGACAACGATCGGAGGACCG
AAGGAGCTAACCGCTTTTTTGCACAACATGGGGGATCATGTAACTCGCCTTGATCGTTGGGAACCGGAGC
TGAATGAAGCCATACCAAACGACGAGCGTGACACCACGATGCCTGTAGCAATGGCAACAACGTTGCGCAA
ACTATTAACTGGCGAACTACTTACTCTAGCTTCCCGGCAACAATTAATAGACTGGATGGAGGCGGATAAA
GTTGCAGGACCACTTCTGCGCTCGGCCCTTCCGGCTGGCTGGTTTATTGCTGATAAATCTGGAGCCGGTG
AGCGTGGGTCTCGCGGTATCATTGCAGCACTGGGGCCAGATGGTAAGCCCTCCCGTATCGTAGTTATCTA
CACGACGGGGAGTCAGGCAACTATGGATGAACGAAATAGACAGATCGCTGAGATAGGTGCCTCACTGATT
AAGCATTGGTAACTGTCAGACCAAGTTTACTCATATATACTTTAGATTGATTTAAAACTTCATTTTTAAT
TTAAAAGGATCTAGGTGAAGATCCTTTTTGATAATCTCATGACCAAAATCCCTTAACGTGAGTTTTCGTT
CCACTGAGCGTCAGACCCCGTAGAAAAGATCAAAGGATCTTCTTGAGATCCTTTTTTTCTGCGCGTAATC
TGCTGCTTGCAAACAAAAAAACCACCGCTACCAGCGGTGGTTTGTTTGCCGGATCAAGAGCTACCAACTC
TTTTTCCGAAGGTAACTGGCTTCAGCAGAGCGCAGATACCAAATACTGTTCTTCTAGTGTAGCCGTAGTT
AGGCCACCACTTCAAGAACTCTGTAGCACCGCCTACATACCTCGCTCTGCTAATCCTGTTACCAGTGGCT
GCTGCCAGTGGCGATAAGTCGTGTCTTACCGGGTTGGACTCAAGACGATAGTTACCGGATAAGGCGCAGC
GGTCGGGCTGAACGGGGGGTTCGTGCACACAGCCCAGCTTGGAGCGAACGACCTACACCGAACTGAGATA
CCTACAGCGTGAGCTATGAGAAAGCGCCACGCTTCCCGAAGGGAGAAAGGCGGACAGGTATCCGGTAAGC
GGCAGGGTCGGAACAGGAGAGCGCACGAGGGAGCTTCCAGGGGGAAACGCCTGGTATCTTTATAGTCCTG
TCGGGTTTCGCCACCTCTGACTTGAGCGTCGATTTTTGTGATGCTCGTCAGGGGGGCGGAGCCTATGGAA
AAACGCCAGCAACGCGGCCTTTTTACGGTTCCTGGCCTTTTGCTGGCCTTTTGCTCACATGTTCTTTCCT
GCGTTATCCCCTGATTCTGTGGATAACCGTATTACCGCCTTTGAGTGAGCTGATACCGCTCGCCGCAGCC
GAACGACCGAGCGCAGCGAGTCAGTGAGCGAGGAAGCGGAAGAGCGCTGCCGGCACCTGTCCTACGAGTT
GCATGATAAAGAAGACAGTCATAAGTGCGGCGACGATAGTCATGCCCCGCGCCCACCGGAAGGAGCTGAC
TGGGTTGAAGGCTCTCAAGGGCATCGGTCGACGGATCCAGATCCTTATCGATTTTACCACATTTGTAGAG
GTTTTACTTGCTTTAAAAAACCTCCCACACCTCCCCCTGAACCTGAAACATAAAATGAATGCAATTGTTG
TTGTTAACTTGTTTATTGCAGCTTATAATGGTTACAAATAAAGCAATAGCATCACAAATTTCACAAATAA
AGCATTTTTTTCACTGCATTCTAGTTGTGGTTTGTCCAAACTCATCAATGTATCTTATCATGTCTGCTCG
AAGCGGCCGGCCGCCCCGACTCTAGAATTACACGGCGATCTTTCCGCCCTTCTTGGCCTTTATGAGGATC
TCTCTGATTTTTCTTGCGTCGAGTTTTCCGGTAAGACCTTTCGGTACTTCGTCCACAAACACAACTCCTC
CGCGCAACTTTTTCGCGGTTGTTACTTGACTGGCGACGTAATCCACGATCTCTTTTTCCGTCATCGTCTT
TCCGTGCTCCAAAACAACAACGGCGGCGGGAAGTTCACCGGCGTCATCGTCGGGAAGACCTGCGACACCT
GCGTCGAAGATGTTGGGGTGTTGGAGCAAGATGGATTCCAATTCAGCGGGAGCCACCTGATAGCCTTTGT
ACTTAATCAGAGACTTCAGGCGGTCAACGATGAAGAAGTGTTCGTCTTCGTCCCAGTAAGCTATGTCTCC
AGAATGTAGCCATCCATCCTTGTCAATCAAGGCGTTGGTCGCTTCCGGATTGTTTACATAACCGGACATA
ATCATAGGACCTCTCACACACAGTTCGCCTCTTTGATTAACGCCCAGCGTTTTCCCGGTATCCAGATCCA
CAACCTTCGCTTCAAAAAATGGAACAACTTTACCGACCGCGCCCGGTTTATCATCCCCCTCGGGTGTAAT
CAGAATAGCTGATGTAGTCTCAGTGAGCCCATATCCTTGCCTGATACCTGGCAGATGGAACCTCTTGGCA
ACCGCTTCCCCGACTTCCTTAGAGAGGGGAGCGCCACCAGAAGCAATTTCGTGTAAATTAGATAAATCGT
ATTTGTCAATCAGAGTGCTTTTGGCGAAGAAGGAGAATAGGGTTGGCACCAGCAGCGCACTTTGAATCTT
GTAATCCTGAAGGCTCCTCAGAAACAGCTCTTCTTCAAATCTATACATTAAGACGACTCGAAATCCACAT
ATCAAATATCCGAGTGTAGTAAACATTCCAAAACCGTGATGGAATGGAACAACACTTAAAATCGCAGTAT
CCGGAATGATTTGATTGCCAAAAATAGGATCTCTGGCATGCGAGAATCTCACGCAGGCAGTTCTATGAGG
CAGAGCGACACCTTTAGGCAGACCAGTAGATCCAGAGGAGTTCATGATCAGTGCAATTGTCTTGTCCCTA
TCGAAGGACTCTGGCACAAAATCGTATTCATTAAAACCGGGAGGTAGATGAGATGTGACGAACGTGTACA
TCGACTGAAATCCCTGGTAATCCGTTTTAGAATCCATGATAATAATTTTTTGGATGATTGGGAGCTTTTT
TTGCACGTTCAAAATTTTTTGCAACCCCTTTTTGGAAACGAACACCACGGTAGGCTGCGAAATGCCCATA
CTGTTGAGCAATTCACGTTCATTATAAATGTCGTTCGCGGGCGCAACTGCAACTCCGATAAATAACGCGC
CCAACACCGGCATAAAGAATTGAAGAGAGTTTTCACTGCATACGACGATTCTGTGATTTGTATTCAGCCC
ATATCGTTTCATAGCTTCTGCCAACCGAACGGACATTTCGAAGTACTCAGCGTAAGTGATGTCCACCTCG
ATATGTGCATCTGTAAAAGCAATTGTTCCAGGAACCAGGGCGTATCTCTTCATAGCCTTATGCAGTTGCT
CTCCAGCGGTTCCATCTTCCAGCGGATAGAATGGCGCCGGGCCTTTCTTTATGTTTTTGGCGTCTTCCAT
GGTGGCTTTACCAACAGTACCGGAATGCCAAGCTTTTTGCAAAAGCCTAGGCCTCCAAAAAAGCCTCCTC
ACTACTTCTGGAATAGCTCAGAGGCCGAGGCGGCCTCGGCCTCTGCATAAATAAAAAAAATTAGTCAGCG
ATGGGGCGGAGAATGGGCGGAACTGGGCGGAGTTAGGGGCGGGATGGGCGGAGTTAGGGGCGGGACTATG
GTTGCTGACTAATTGAGATGCAGATCGCAGATCTCGAG
Features (pLannotate 1.2.2; 12 found; start..end, strand, type, name):
    565..656     -  misc_feature   pause site: RNA polymerase II transcriptional pause signal from the human α2 globin gene
    670..718     -  polyA_signal   poly(A) signal: synthetic polyadenylation signal
    777..844     +  CDS            lacZα (fragment): LacZα fragment of β-galactosidase; lacZ fragment
    876..1304    -  rep_origin     f1 ori (sequence partly withheld): f1 bacteriophage origin of replication; arrow indicates direction of (+) strand synthesis
   1331..1435    +  promoter       AmpR promoter: bla
   1436..2296    +  CDS            AmpR: β-lactamase; bla; confers resistance to ampicillin, carbenicillin, and related antibiotics
   2467..3055    +  rep_origin     ori: high-copy-number ColE1/pMB1/pBR322/pUC origin of replication
   3235..3367    -  CDS            TcR (fragment): tetracycline efflux protein; tet; confers resistance to tetracycline
   3389..3457    +  CDS            large T antigen (fragment): large T antigen from SV40 (simian virus 40)
   3480..3601    +  polyA_signal   SV40 poly(A) signal: SV40 polyadenylation signal
   3642..5294    -  CDS            luciferase: firefly luciferase; luc+; enhanced luc+ version of the luciferase gene
   5330..5526    -  promoter       SV40 promoter: SV40 early promoter
