[The description below was written by a language model from this plasmid's Addgene catalogue record and pLannotate feature annotations shown in this document.]
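Description:
pGL3_IMPG1_lpos0pos1mpos0scr is a firefly luciferase reporter plasmid built on the Promega pGL3 backbone and carrying a mutated version of an enhancer from the human IMPG1 locus. It is maintained in E. coli as a high-copy plasmid through a ColE1/pUC-type origin and selected with ampicillin via the β-lactamase gene and its own promoter. An f1 phage origin is also present. Short annotated fragments of lacZα, the tetracycline resistance gene and SV40 large T antigen are backbone remnants, not functional genes.

The reporter unit consists of the SV40 early promoter driving the enhanced luc+ firefly luciferase coding sequence, terminated by the SV40 polyadenylation signal. A synthetic poly(A) signal and the human α2-globin RNA polymerase II pause site are also annotated. In pGL3 vectors these elements serve to block transcriptional read-through from the backbone, which lowers background luciferase signal. The enhancer insert itself is not annotated in the feature table, and the record does not give its position, length or cloning sites. An unannotated stretch of several hundred bases at the start of the sequence record, adjacent to the promoter in the circular map, is a plausible location, but this is not confirmed.

According to the record, three "sensitizing elements" within the IMPG1 enhancer have been scrambled. The construct is therefore suited to transfection-based luciferase assays that compare this variant with the intact enhancer or other mutants to measure how much those elements contribute to enhancer activity. The record does not specify the cell type or experimental context.
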