Addgene plasmid #232396: pGL3_IMPG1_lpos0pos1mpos0scr
Purpose: IMPG1 enhancer, three sensitizing elements scrambled
Depositing lab: Joanna Wysocka. Depositing organization: Stanford University.
Backbone
  Vector backbone: pGL3 Luciferase Reporter Vector
  Backbone manufacturer: Promega
  Vector type: Luciferase
Growth in bacteria
  Bacterial resistance: Ampicillin, 100 μg/mL
  Growth temperature: 37°C
  Growth strain: DH5alpha
  Copy number: High Copy
Gene/Insert
  Gene/Insert name: IMPG1
  Species: H. sapiens (human)
  Mutation: IMPG1 enhancer, three sensitizing elements scrambled
  Entrez Gene: IMPG1 (a.k.a. GP147, SPACR, IPM150)
  Cloning method: Restriction Enzyme; 5′ cloning site Unknown (unknown if destroyed)
Terms and licenses: Academic/Nonprofit Terms; Industry Terms: Not Available to Industry
How to cite: pGL3_IMPG1_lpos0pos1mpos0scr was a gift from Joanna Wysocka (Addgene plasmid # 232396 ; http://n2t.net/addgene:232396 ; RRID:Addgene_232396)
